Addgene plasmid #170987: pUCSh5vio-2300
Purpose: Encodes sgRNA target 2300 and Gentamicin resistance - violacein pathway transposon.
Depositing lab: Christopher Reisch. Depositing organization: University of Florida. Publication: CRISPR-Associated Transposase for Targeted Mutagenesis in Diverse Proteobacteria. Trujillo Rodriguez L, Ellington AJ, Reisch CR, Chevrette MG. ACS Synth Biol. 2023 Jun 27. doi: 10.1021/acssynbio.3c00065. PubMed 37368499.
Backbone
  Vector backbone: pUC
  Backbone size w/o insert (bp): 2817
  Total vector size (bp): 13962
  Vector type: Bacterial Expression, CRISPR, Synthetic Biology
Growth in bacteria
  Bacterial resistance: Ampicillin, 100 μg/mL
  Growth temperature: 37°C
  Growth strain: DH5alpha
  Copy number: High Copy
Gene/Insert
  Gene/Insert name: Sh-CAST sgRNA 2300 violacein
  gRNA/shRNA sequence: ggggtagcgggcgaagcactgcag
  Promoter: placI
  Cloning method: Unknown
  Sequencing primers: 5′ GTCACGACGTTGTAAAACG; 3′ caacgctgatgggtcacgac
Resource information
  A portion of this plasmid was derived from a plasmid made by: Addgene plasmid #127924 - pDonor_ShCAST_kanR
Terms and licenses: Academic/Nonprofit Terms; Industry Terms: Not Available to Industry
How to cite: pUCSh5vio-2300 was a gift from Christopher Reisch (Addgene plasmid # 170987 ; http://n2t.net/addgene:170987 ; RRID:Addgene_170987)
