[The description below was written by a language model from this plasmid's Addgene catalogue record and pLannotate feature annotations shown in this document.]
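Description:
pUCSh5vio-2300 is a high-copy pUC-based bacterial plasmid that serves as the combined guide RNA and donor component of a ShCAST (CRISPR-associated transposase) system for targeted insertion in Proteobacteria. It replicates through the ColE1/pUC origin and is maintained in E. coli with ampicillin via the bla gene and its native promoter. Part of the plasmid derives from an earlier ShCAST kanamycin donor plasmid. The catalogue lists a total size of about 14 kb, slightly more than the 13.8 kb sequenced record from which the feature table was generated.

The payload has two parts. The first is an sgRNA cassette directing the transposase to the site designated "2300". The feature table shows a constitutive J23119 promoter on the reverse strand between T7Te and rrnB T1 terminators, consistent with an sgRNA expression unit, although the guide itself is not annotated. The second is the mobile cargo: a gentamicin acetyltransferase gene (aacC1), apparently driven by the class 1 integron Pc promoter located just upstream across the circular junction, together with the violacein biosynthetic pathway from Chromobacterium violaceum. Only vioB, vioC and vioD are annotated. Unannotated stretches flank them where vioA and vioE would be expected, but the table does not confirm their presence. The catalogue names placI as the promoter, and a lacI promoter fragment, an sTRSV hammerhead ribozyme insulator and a T7 terminator are annotated around the pathway. FRT sites are also present and could allow FLP-mediated excision of the intervening sequence. The transposon ends are not annotated, and several short hits (tnpA, CmR, lacZα, mVenus fragments) are probably cloning remnants or spurious matches.

When the cargo is inserted at the target, recipients become gentamicin resistant and can produce the purple pigment violacein, giving a visual readout of a large, multi-gene integration.
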