Features (pLannotate 1.2.2; 28 found; start..end, strand, type, name):
    110..643     +  CDS            GmR: gentamycin acetyltransferase; aacC1; confers resistance to gentamycin
    720..824     -  CDS            tnpA (fragment): TN5P_ECOLX - Also known as tnp. Experimental evidence at protein level: Swiss-Prot protein existence level 1. Mediates transposition of transposon Tn5 by a 'cut and paste' mechanism. First, the monomeric transposase binds the 19 bp inverted DNA repeats flanking the transposon. Then, dimerization of the DNA- bound transposase creates a synaptic DNA complex. After nicking of the first DNA strand, excision of the transposon proceeds through a series of intermediates. The transposase then mediates the insertion of the transposon at a new site by strand transfer. The activity of the wild- type tran
    883..930     +  protein_bind   FRT: FLP-mediated recombination occurs in the 8-bp core sequence TCTAGAAA (Turan and Bode, 2011). FLP recombinase from the Saccharomyces cerevisiae 2μ plasmid
   1364..1391    -  terminator     T7Te terminator: phage T7 early transcription terminator
   1391..1415    +  CDS            VN155(I152L) (fragment): improved N-terminal fragment of mVenus for use in bimolecular fluorescence complementation (BiFC) (Kodama and Hu, 2010)
   1646..1679    -  promoter       J23119 promoter: bacterial promoter (Registry of Standard Biological Parts BBa J23119)
   1694..1765    -  terminator     rrnB T1 terminator: transcription terminator T1 from the E. coli rrnB gene
   1810..1914    +  promoter       AmpR promoter: bla
   1915..2775    +  CDS            AmpR: β-lactamase; bla; confers resistance to ampicillin, carbenicillin, and related antibiotics
   2946..3534    +  rep_origin     ori: high-copy-number ColE1/pMB1/pBR322/pUC origin of replication
   3732..3775    -  rep_origin     ori (fragment): high-copy-number ColE1/pMB1/pBR322/pUC origin of replication
   3776..3799    +  misc_feature   bom (fragment): basis of mobility region from pBR322
   4070..4164    +  terminator     lambda t0 terminator: transcription terminator from phage lambda
   4174..4203    +  CDS            CmR (fragment): chloramphenicol acetyltransferase confers resistance to chloramphenicol
   4267..4353    +  terminator     rrnB T1 terminator: Escherichia coli rrnB; transcription terminator T1 from the E. coli rrnB gene
   4415..4448    +  protein_bind   FRT (minimal): supports FLP-mediated excision but not integration (Turan and Bode, 2011) FLP recombinase from the Saccharomyces cerevisiae 2μ plasmid
   4473..4502    -  CDS            lacZα (fragment): LacZα fragment of β-galactosidase; lacZ fragment
   5295..5340    -  promoter       lacI promoter (fragment): lacI
   5649..5698    +  misc_RNA       sTRSV HHRz: hammerhead ribozyme from the tobacco ringspot virus satellite RNA (Khvorova et al., 2003)
   7114..10146   +  CDS            vioB: VIOB_CHRVO - Experimental evidence at protein level: Swiss-Prot protein existence level 1. Catalyzes the hydrogen peroxide-dependent dimerization of two L-tryptophan-derived molecules (imine form of indole 3-pyruvate (IPA)), to form an uncharacterized product suggested to be indole-3-pyruvate imine dimer that can spontaneously convert into dichlorochromopyrrolate (CPA). The uncharacterized product is the substrate of VioE. From Chromobacterium violaceum (strain ATCC 12472 / DSM 30191 / JCM 1249 / NBRC 12614 / NCIMB 9131 / NCTC 9757).
  10152..11438   +  CDS            vioC: VIOC_CHRVO - Experimental evidence at protein level: Swiss-Prot protein existence level 1. Catalyzes the hydroxylation of the 16-position of protoviolaceinate and protodeoxyviolaceinate to form violacein and deoxyviolacein, respectively. From Chromobacterium violaceum (strain ATCC 12472 / DSM 30191 / JCM 1249 / NBRC 12614 / NCIMB 9131 / NCTC 9757).
  11441..12565   +  CDS            vioD: VIOD_CHRVO - Experimental evidence at protein level: Swiss-Prot protein existence level 1. Catalyzes the oxygenation of the 6-position of protodeoxyviolaceinate to form proviolacein. From Chromobacterium violaceum (strain ATCC 12472 / DSM 30191 / JCM 1249 / NBRC 12614 / NCIMB 9131 / NCTC 9757).
  13191..13208   +  CDS            9xHis (fragment): 9xHis affinity tag
  13218..13267   +  CDS            SET1 (fragment): solubility-enhancement tag derived from T7 phage gene 10B
  13275..13322   +  terminator     T7 terminator: transcription terminator for bacteriophage T7 RNA polymerase
  13408..13491   -  CDS            lacI (fragment): lac repressor; lacI; The lac repressor binds to the lac operator to inhibit transcription in E. coli. This inhibition can be relieved by adding lactose or isopropyl-β-D-thiogalactopyranoside (IPTG).
  13502..13618   -  CDS            CmR (fragment): chloramphenicol acetyltransferase; cat; confers resistance to chloramphenicol
  13656..13684   +  promoter       Pc promoter: intI1 (promoter lies within the coding sequence); class 1 integron promoter
>Addgene plasmid #170987 | pUCSh5vio-2300 | addgene full sequence | sequence record 346381 | Addgene NGS Result
GTTTTCATGGCTTGTTATGACTGTTTTTTTGTACAGTCTATGCCTCGGGCATCCAAGCAGCAAGCGCGTT
ACGCCGTGGGTCGATGTTTGATGTTATGGAGCAGCAACGATGTTACGCAGCAGCAACGATGTTACGCAGC
AGGGCAGTCGCCCTAAAACAAAGTTAGGTGGCTCAAGTATGGGCATCATTCGCACATGTAGGCTCGGCCC
TGACCAAGTCAAATCCATGCGGGCTGCTCTTGATCTTTTCGGTCGTGAGTTCGGAGACGTAGCCACCTAC
TCCCAACATCAGCCGGACTCCGATTACCTCGGGAACTTGCTCCGTAGTAAGACATTCATCGCGCTTGCTG
CCTTCGACCAAGAAGCGGTTGTTGGCGCTCTCGCGGCTTACGTTCTGCCCAAGTTTGAGCAGCCGCGTAG
TGAGATCTATATCTATGATCTCGCAGTCTCCGGAGAGCACCGGAGGCAGGGCATTGCCACCGCGCTCATC
AATCTCCTCAAGCATGAGGCCAACGCGCTTGGTGCTTATGTGATCTACGTGCAAGCAGATTACGGTGACG
ATCCCGCAGTGGCTCTCTATACAAAGTTGGGCATACGGGAAGAAGTGATGCACTTTGATATCGACCCAAG
TACCGCCACCTAACAATTCGTTCAAGCCGAGATCGGCTTCCCGGCCGCGGAGTTGTTCGGTAAATTGTCA
CAACGCCGCAGGTGGCACTTTTCGGGGAGTCCAGATAGCCCAGTAGCTGACATTCATCCGGGGTCTGCAC
CGTTTCTGCGGACTGGCTTTCTACGTGTTCCGCTTCCTTTAGCAGCCCTTGCGCCATGCATTTGTTAAAT
CGAATTATCCATTGCTGTTGACAAAGGGAATCAGGGGATCTTGAAGTTCCTATTCCGAAGTTCCTATTCT
CTAGAAAGTATAGGAACTTCAGAGCGCTTTTGAAGCTAATTCGAGATCATGCATGAGCTCACTAGTGGAT
CCCCCTCAGTAACTATTAAACTTAGGGGTGGGTTGAAAGCAAGTCCTTTTATCCGCTTGTTTTAATTGCT
TTGTATAATAATTGCAGAGCATATTATATTGATGACATTTAATTTGTCATCAATTAATTAAGCAACGCTG
ATGGGTCACGACGACAATTAAATAGTCACAATGACATTAATCTGTCACCGACGACAGATAATTTGTCACT
GTACACTACGCCTTTTGTGGAGATGTCTAATAAACTAAAAATTTTTTACTTTCCGCTGCATAACCCTGCT
TCGGGGTCATTGACGAAAGGGCCTCGTGATCTCAGGCCGCCTAGGCCGGTTTCCCGACTGGAAAGCGGGG
TTCCGCGCACATTTCCCCGAAAAGTGCCACCTGCGCAGAAAGGCCCACCCGAAGGTGAGCCCTGCAGTGC
TTCGCCCGCTACCCCCTTTCAACCCATTTAGGGTTCCCCCTTGATCGGGGGTGATTCAGTAGCCACTACA
GCAGTACATCCGCGCCCTTATTGCTGGGAGCGCACCTATCCTGTCTATTGACAGCAGCATCAGGGTGAGC
AGCTACCAGGGTCAGAAAGCAAGACTGTATTTATACAGTCAAACTAACCCTCATTTAACAAAATTCAGAG
GCTGCAAGCAGCATGAATTGCGGCGCTATTAATATGCTAGCATTATACCTAGGACTGAGCTAGCTGTCAG
GGTCTCTCTAGTAGAGAGCGTTCACCGACAAACAACAGATAAAACGAAAGGCCCAGTCTTTCGACTGAGC
CTTTCGTTTTATTTGATGCCTGGAGATCCTTACCAGGTGGCACTTTTCGGGGAAATGTGCGCGGAACCCC
TATTTGTTTATTTTTCTAAATACATTCAAATATGTATCCGCTCATGAGACAATAACCCTGATAAATGCTT
CAATAATATTGAAAAAGGAAGAGTATGAGTATTCAACATTTCCGTGTCGCCCTTATTCCCTTTTTTGCGG
CATTTTGCCTTCCTGTTTTTGCTCACCCAGAAACGCTGGTGAAAGTAAAAGATGCTGAAGATCAGTTGGG
TGCACGAGTGGGTTACATCGAACTGGATCTCAACAGCGGTAAGATCCTTGAGAGTTTTCGCCCCGAAGAA
CGTTTTCCAATGATGAGCACTTTTAAAGTTCTGCTATGTGGCGCGGTATTATCCCGTATTGACGCCGGGC
AAGAGCAACTCGGTCGCCGCATACACTATTCTCAGAATGACTTGGTTGAGTACTCACCAGTCACAGAAAA
GCATCTTACGGATGGCATGACAGTAAGAGAATTATGCAGTGCTGCCATAACCATGAGTGATAACACTGCG
GCCAACTTACTTCTGACAACGATCGGAGGACCGAAGGAGCTAACCGCTTTTTTGCACAACATGGGGGATC
ATGTAACTCGCCTTGATCGTTGGGAACCGGAGCTGAATGAAGCCATACCAAACGACGAGCGTGACACCAC
GATGCCTGTAGCAATGGCAACAACGTTGCGCAAACTATTAACTGGCGAACTACTTACTCTAGCTTCCCGG
CAACAATTAATAGACTGGATGGAGGCGGATAAAGTTGCAGGACCACTTCTGCGCTCGGCCCTTCCGGCTG
GCTGGTTTATTGCTGATAAATCTGGAGCCGGTGAGCGTGGGTCTCGCGGTATCATTGCAGCACTGGGGCC
AGATGGTAAGCCCTCCCGTATCGTAGTTATCTACACGACGGGGAGTCAGGCAACTATGGATGAACGAAAT
AGACAGATCGCTGAGATAGGTGCCTCACTGATTAAGCATTGGTAACTGTCAGACCAAGTTTACTCATATA
TACTTTAGATTGATTTAAAACTTCATTTTTAATTTAAAAGGATCTAGGTGAAGATCCTTTTTGATAATCT
CATGACCAAAATCCCTTAACGTGAGTTTTCGTTCCACTGAGCGTCAGACCCCGTAGAAAAGATCAAAGGA
TCTTCTTGAGATCCTTTTTTTCTGCGCGTAATCTGCTGCTTGCAAACAAAAAAACCACCGCTACCAGCGG
TGGTTTGTTTGCCGGATCAAGAGCTACCAACTCTTTTTCCGAAGGTAACTGGCTTCAGCAGAGCGCAGAT
ACCAAATACTGTTCTTCTAGTGTAGCCGTAGTTAGGCCACCACTTCAAGAACTCTGTAGCACCGCCTACA
TACCTCGCTCTGCTAATCCTGTTACCAGTGGCTGCTGCCAGTGGCGATAAGTCGTGTCTTACCGGGTTGG
ACTCAAGACGATAGTTACCGGATAAGGCGCAGCGGTCGGGCTGAACGGGGGGTTCGTGCACACAGCCCAG
CTTGGAGCGAACGACCTACACCGAACTGAGATACCTACAGCGTGAGCTATGAGAAAGCGCCACGCTTCCC
GAAGGGAGAAAGGCGGACAGGTATCCGGTAAGCGGCAGGGTCGGAACAGGAGAGCGCACGAGGGAGCTTC
CAGGGGGAAACGCCTGGTATCTTTATAGTCCTGTCGGGTTTCGCCACCTCTGACTTGAGCGTCGATTTTT
GTGATGCTCGTCAGGGGGGCGGAGCCTATGGAAAAACGCCAGCAACGCGGCCTTTTTACGGTTCCTGGCC
TTTTGCTGGCCTTTTGCTCACATGTTCTTTCCTGCGTTATCCCCTGATTCTGTGGATAACCGTATTACCG
CCTTTGAGTGAGCTGATACCGCTCGCCGCAGCCGAACGACCGAGCGCAGCGAGTCAGTGAGCGAGGAAGC
GGACAGGGAAGAGCGCACCGGCTGGTAACAGGATTAGCAGAGCGAGGTATGTAGGCGGTGCTACAAGATT
GTACTGAGAGTGCACCATACAAAACCATTGTAGAGAGGTAGCATTGCTACGTCTCTACGTGTACAGTGAC
TAATTATATGTCGTTGTGACAAATTATTGTCATCAGTAAAATCCTTATACAGTATAGATTATAGCGCTTT
GGCAGTTTTAGCATAACCTCTTTGCAGTGACAAAATAGATGTCGTTGTCCGTGATTGTGACAAATTAGCT
GTCGCTTTGCAAGATAGGAAAAAGCTTTTGTGTATTTTCATAATGACAAATTGACTGTCGCCTTAATTAG
CTGAGCTTGGACTCCTGTTGATAGATCCAGTAATGACCTCAGAACTCCATCTGGATTTGTTCAGAACGCT
CGGTTGCCGCCGGGCGTTTTTTATTGGTGAGAATCCAAGCTAGACTGCGATGAGTGGCAGGGCGGGGCGT
AATTTTTTTAAGGCAGTTATTGGTGCCCTTAAACGCCTGGGGTAATGACTCTCTAGCTTGAGGCATCAAA
TAAAACGAAAGGCTCAGTCGAAAGACTGGGCCTTTCGTTTTATCTGTTGTTTGTCGGTGAACGCTCTCCT
GAGTAGGACAAATCCGCCGCTAGGAGCTTGCGGCCCGGACGATCTCGAATTGGGGATCTTGAAGTACCTA
TTCCGAAGTTCCTATTCTCTAGAAAGTATAGGAACTTCAGAGCGCTTTTGAAGCTGATGTGCGTCACGAC
GTTGTAAAACGACGGCCAGTGACTATTACCAATTACGTCGCGTCATGCGGATCCTATAGGGATTGATGAT
GCGCAATTGAACAGCCCGCGACGCGGCGGCCGAGATCGTGGTGCAGCCGAGCCTGAAGCGGGCGGTTTTC
AGGTAATCGCGTGTGGTATGCTCTGATATGCCCAGGATGACCGAAATATCCTTGTAATCCTTGCCGAGGG
CGGTCCAGTGCAGACACTCGATCTCGCGCGGCGACAATGCCGGCACCGGATCGTTTTCGCCATGCAGCTC
ATATACGGCCTTGCGGTGGATCAGATGGGCGATCTCGATCCACTCATTGCGGCAGCGGCGCACGAGCTCG
GTCCATTCGTCGGCCGGTATATGGGCATTCAGCGACAGCAGGGCGCGGCGCTGCGCCTTGTCGGCGACGG
GGATGGAGTAGCCATTGTCATCGATGCCGTGTTTCTGGGCGTCGACCAGCATGGCATAGGCCTCCGGCGT
CGGTTCGACCTCGCTCCAGTCGAAGGGCAGCTGGCGTTCGAAGCCCTGCTTGATGATCGGATCGACCTTC
ACATAGCAGTTGAGGAGGTAACGGGAAACCCAGGCATCCGGATAGGTGGTGCGCACGAAGGGCGAATCGA
TCTTGCTCGCGATTGTCTGGGCGAGATGGTAGGTGACGAAATCGAGGTTATATTCCGCCTGGAGAATACG
GATGGCGGCATCCACGTTGGCCGCCGCTTTGATCTGTTCGAACGCGGACTCGAACTTTTCGCTATAGGTA
TTCTCAATCATTCGCCGTTCTCCGTTGACGGGCGTCTCGGACCTGGGCGCTATCATGCCATACCGCGAAA
GGTTTTGCGCCATTCGATGGCGCGCCGCCCAATTATTGAAGGCCTCCCTAACGGGGGGCCTTTTTTTGTT
TCTGGTCTCCCGCTTAACGATCGTTGGCTGCCCTTTGTGCGTCCAAACGGACGCACGGCGCTCTAAAGCG
GGTCGCGATCTTTCAGATTCGCTCCTCGCGCTTTCAGTCTTTGTTTTGGCGCATGTCGTTATCGCAAAAC
CGCTGCACACTTTTGCGCGACATGCTCTGATCCCCCTCATCTGGGGGGGCCTATCTGAGGGAATTTCCGA
TCCGGCTCGCCTGAACCATTCTGCTTTCCACGAACTTGAAAACGCTAGCTGTCACCGGATGTGCTTTCCG
GTCTGATGAGTCCGTGAGGACGAAACAGCCTCTACAAATAATTTTGTTTAAGAACTGGGAAGAGCGCAGA
TTAAAGAGGAGAAATACTAGATGACGGTTAGAGAAAACACCATCTCAATCATCGGAGCGGGCATTTCAGG
TATTTTTTGCGCGCTAACGTTAGCAAAATCAAAAGAGTGTAAAAATACAACCATTCGGGTTTATGAGCAT
AAGGATCGCGTGGGTGGTCGCGCACATGCCGTAAAAGTCAATGATCACTATGTTGACTTAGGTGCTGGAC
GCTTTTCTTCAGGGCTTCATCATAATGTCAAAGAGCAAGTTAAGTTGCTTGATTTGGCATATGAAAAATT
CCCTTTTACACAACTAAAAAGACCGCAAGCATTGCATAAAAGTTTAAAGAGCATTCTGAAAAATTTGAAA
CCACTTTGTGATGAACATCCCCACGATTCATTTGAAGAGTTTTTAACTATTTACGTAGGCAGAATCCAAG
CAAAAGAAATGATCAACGCATTGGGTTATGACTCTTTAGCTCTGCCGAATATTACGCCACATATCGCTTA
CGATATAATTGAAAAACACCCCGAGATTCAGGGGTTTTCTGACAATGCTGGCTATGAGTGGTTTAACCTG
AAGGAAGGCTTTTCTGCACTGACCGAGAAGCTCTATGAGCAGGCTCTAGCACACGGTGTTGAGTTTCATT
TTGGACATGAGCTGATCAGTCTAGAAGCTGATACTGCGTCCCCTTCACTCATATTGAAAAAAGACAATCA
GCAAACAGTGATCATAGACGAAGGTGAAATGATTTTAACTTTTCCTCCAACAGCTATGAAAAAGCTAGAT
TGTGGTTTTCCACAAGATTGGAGCAACTATACCTATGGTTCAATTCCGTTGTTCAAAGGCTTCTTGTTTT
ACGATGCACCTTGGTGGCAAGAGCTCGACTTAGCCGATCATGTTGTCATTGCCAACAGCCCGATGCGCAA
GCTGTATTTTAAGGACAATAGATATGTATTTTTTTATACCGATAGTGAATATGCGAACTTTTGGCGTGAC
GCCACATTAAAAGGTGAAGCACATTACTTACAAACGGTAAAAGAACTTATGGCAGAGGCGCTAAAGTGTC
ATGTAAGCCAACTCCCAGATCCCAACAATCACACATACAAACACTGGGTCCATGGTGTTGAGTTCTCCCA
AGAATCTTGCCCAAATCACCCTGAAACACTTGAACACAAACGGTCTCATATCATCTCAGCATCAGATGCT
TATACATCTCATTGTGGTTGGATGGAGGGCGGCATCATGGCAGGAACGAGTGCTGCAAAAACATTGCTTA
CACGAATTAAGCAATCTCAAGCAAAGGCTGTAACAAAGAGTGAGCTTGTACACGTTTAACTGTCATTTGA
TAAAGACATACTGTAAACAAAGTAACTAGGAAGTTTTAAATAAATGAGTATTCTCGATTTTCCCCGAGTT
CATTTTAAAGGGGTTGCGCGTGTCAATGTGCCAACAGGTAATCGTAATATTAACAATACCTTAGATATAT
CGACAAACACGGCGATCAAGGATGGTAAACCCTACGACGTAGCAAAGCCACCGCAGGCCTTTCATGACTA
CGTAAAGTCATTCGGGCCAAAATTTAATGCACACGGCCGTCTTGACGATGAAGGTGAATTTAACCTAGCT
GCTGGTTACAACATGTGTGGTAATAACCACTTCAGCTGGGAAAACACCTTAATTACATCGGTTCAACTAA
AACCTGGTGAATACATTACCGAAGATAAGTTAGTCGGCAATAAACTGTCACTTTGGGGGCATTACAACGA
ATATTTGAGAACATCATTTAATCGTGCACGCTGGGTCGACAACGACCCGACACGAAGAGATTCGGCACTC
ATTTATGCTGGTCAACTGACTATCACAGACCCTAAATCGTCAGCCAATACTGCACATATTTTATCAGCAG
ACATTGACTGCACACATGGTGTTCGATGGGTTAACCGTGGTTATATTGAAGAGCCGATTAACCACTTTCT
CCATGAAGAAATGAGCGAAGCTCGTCTGTTTCAGTTCACAGTAAAAAAAGACAGTGAAGAATTTATATTT
AATCAGCTAGGTCTTGAGTCTGAATTTCTATCAGTATTGAAAGATAAGCTAAAAGACCCAACGGTGAAAG
GCTTAGTGGTACAGTACTGTGTAAGTAACCTGTCTCCGCCTATGACACCTAACAAACCCGTTTTTTGCGA
CTTACACGGCTCCATTGGTTTGTGGTACGACGATGACATGAAAACCTCTCCAACAGGACGAATTTTAAGG
CCGGATAATAGTGAGCAGTACGCGCCTATTGCGCTATCAGTTAAAGATAACTGGCTCAGTCTAAACAGTG
CGATTAGTTTTCCTCATCAAAATTATGAACAAGCTATTCCGGTTCAAAACGGCATGCCACCTGCACTAAG
TGGCAAGGTTAACTTGGGTGATCTGTACTTGAAATCCAATAGTGGTCAGGTGTTAGCAGTGATACAACCG
CAAGACTACATAAACAATCACCTCAATGCTGGTGTCATTGATATTCCCTTGCCTGATATCGATGCACAAT
TTCATCAGCAATCTTTAAAGCTATGCTCAGAGCGGCACACTTGGTACGAAAGTGATTGGTATATTCAAGC
TGAGCAACACATCCTCTCTATGGAAAGTCCAAACAAGGAGCTAAATAAGCCAAGTACACAGTCACTGGAC
ATACGCAGCTACTACAGAGGTGAGCCTGCATCTGTCAGTCAATTGGCCACCCACGTGTTAACACCTAACA
CAGTGGCTTGCTCTCCTTTTGTTGAAACAGATGACAATGGGCGAGGAAAACTCGACATTGAGAGCCTTGG
TGCAGGTAGCGCAGAGCTCTTTTTAGGAGAGTTTTATAGTCCAGTGCAAATCCGTGTGCTTGCAGATGAT
TGGGCATTGGCTGATACGCCTACAGAGCTGGTTGACTATGACTTTCTCTATACCCATGTTATGGCCTATT
ACGAACTTTTTTATCCATTTATGACTGAAGCGGTATTCAGTATGGCGGATAAGTGTAAATGTGAAACCTA
TGCCCGACTAATGTGGCAAATGTGTGACCCAAAAAACCGCGACAAAAGCTATTACATGCCGAGCACTCGG
GAGATGCCAGAAGTCCACTCACAGCTGTTTTTAAAGTATCTGTGTAATGTAGAACAATCCGCTATGCCAA
ATATATTGCCAGCAGCGCAATCCGAGGCAAAGATCCGCGGCAAAATCAAAAACAAAAAGCAGCTGATCAG
CGCACTAAAAGACGCTGTGGACCTAGAGCTTTCAATTATGCTGCAATATATATACAGCGCCTACTCATTA
CCTAACTATGCTATTGGCGAGCACTTAGTCTCGCTTGGACGCTGGAACGAGCAACAACTAGAACTTGTAA
ATGGTGGCAAAGACAGACGACTCAATAGCGGCTGGCGCGGTGCATTACTTGAAATCGCACACGAAGAAAT
GATCCACTATTTAGTGGTAAACAACCTCCTTATGGCATTGGGCGAGCCGTTTTATCCAGGCAAGCCGGTT
TTGGGAGAGCAAGCAAAAGACACTTTTGGTCTCGATACTGAGTTTTCATTCGAACCATTTTCAGAGCACA
TAGTTGCCAAATTTGTTCGCTTTGAGTGGCCAGCGTTTTTCCCAACCGTCGGGAAGTCTATTGCAGACTT
TTATGCCGATATCACAAAAGCAATCGATGAACTACCTGACTTATTTGGTGAAGAGAAGATCAATTTGGGC
GGCGAGCATCATTTGTTTCTCAATGAAATTATCAATCGAGAATATCCAGGCTATCAGTTTGAAGTTTACG
ATAAGGAGACAGCCTTATTCGCTATTAACTTCGTGACTGAGCAAGGCGAAGGAGTTGCTGCTGAGTCCCC
CCAATTTGAAGTCAGTCATTTTAGTCGTTTACGAGCGATATCAAAAGCCTTAACTAACAGTGATATCCCA
TTTGAACCAGCATATCCAGTGCTGAAAAATCCCGTATTTGAAGCACGAAGCGGGTGTAACCTCGTGACGG
ACCCCGCAGCAGTAGAACTTATGCAGTTTTATAAAGGGTGCCATGAATTAATGTTCCAGCTGATGATGCA
ACACTTTGCTATCAAGCCGCTGGGCAGTATGCGCCGTTCACGATTAATGAATGGTGCTATCGATCTCATG
ACCGGGATATTAAGGCCACTTTCAGTACTACTTATGACATTACCTTCAGGCGTACCAGGTAGAAACGCGG
GTCCACCTGTACCTGAAGCTATTAACACACACGTATTTCCAGACCTAGAGCAAGGGTGTATGGCCATATC
TGAGCAATGTAAAAAGCTTGCAGCTATGGGTAGAGCTATGGTCTGTGCAAAACCTCCAACAACACAAATT
GAGTTATTAGAGTTTTTTCAAAATCAGATGCATGAAATCGCAACTGGCAAACTTTCAAGGGAAGCTTAAT
CATGAAGAAAATAATTGTCATTGGCGGCGGTCTAGCCGGTGGCCTGACAGCCATATACTTAGCAAGACGC
GGATACGATGTACACATCATAGAGAAACGTGGAAACCCTCTATTGAGCCAAGCAGACTACATTGATCAGG
TCAGCTCACGCGCCATTGGTGTAAGTATGACTGTGCGGGGCATAGAGGCTGTGGTTGCGGCAGGGATCCC
GCTTGAAGAGCTTCAAGCATGCGGTGTAGAAGTATCTGGCATGTCGTTTTTTGTTAAAGGAGAGCCAAAA
ACGCGTGAACTACCCCCGCTTGATAAACTCAAGCCGCTATCTCTCAGTCGCAGTGCGTTTCAAGTTTTGT
TAAACAAATATGCGGAACTTGCAGGTGTGAACTATCACTATGATCAACGCTGTATCGAAGTCAATTTAGA
TAACTGCTCAGTGATGACAAAAGACAGCAATGACACTTTTGTTACTCATAAAGGTGATTTACTTATCGGT
GCAGATGGCGCGCGTTCGTGTGTCAGAGAAGCGATGCAGTCCCATTGTAGGCGTTTTGAGTTCCACCAAT
CATTTTTCAAACATGGTTATAAAACACTGGTTGTACCCGATGCATCTAAAGTTGGATTGCGCAAAGATCT
CCTGTACTTCTTTGGCATGGACTCAGCAGGACAATTTGCAGGGCGTGCTGCGACAATCCCCGACGGCAGT
ATCAGCTTTGCGGTTTGCCTTCCTTATACGGGTCAAGTGAGCTTGCACAGTGACGACAGCACCGCAATGC
GAGCATTCTTCGACAAATACTACCCAATGGTTCCTGAAGATATTCGTCAAGATATGTTTGAGCAATTCAT
GATCAAGCCTAGCAATGACTTAATCAACGTGCGCTCATCTACGTTCCATTATAAAAACACCGCATTACTG
ATTGGCGATTCAGCCCATGCGACCGCACCATTTTTAGGTCAAGGGATGAATATGGCGCTCGAAGACGCCT
ATGTATTGGACACCTTGTTTGACCAATATGGCGATGACTTTACCAAGATCCTCGAAGAATTTACCGTTCA
GCGCAAAATTGAAGCCGATGCCATGCAGGATATGGCCCGTGCTAACTATGAAGTTCTTAGTTGCTCAGAC
CCTATCTTTTTTATGCGAGCTCGATTTGCACGCTATATGAATCAGAAATTTCCAGATCATTACCCGCCAG
ATATGGCAGAAAAACTTTACTTCACATCAATGCGTTACAGTGAATTAAGAGATAAGCAAGAAAAGCAAAA
CGTTTGGTACAAAATAGGGAGAATGAATTAATGAAGATTTTAGTTGTTGGTGCCGGTCCATCAGGTCTGA
TGTTTGCTAGTGAAACCAAAAAGTTAAAGCCAGAATGGGAAATTCGTATCATTGAGAAAAACCACCCTGA
CGCCAACGTCGTTGGCTGGGGTGTTGTACTGCCAGGGAGAGCGCCGCATCACCCGGCTAACCCTTTGTCA
TATTTAGAAAACCATGAAATACTCGATGCCCAGTATTTAGAAGACTTTAAGCTAACGCACCACAATCAAA
GTGCGTTGAAAAGCACAGGAGTGACCTTGTGTGGTGCCGAGCGAAAGTCGATGGTTCGTGAACTTAGACA
ATTATGTGTCGGCTTAGGTATCACCATAGATTACGAACATCCTGCGGTAGAAGATGCAGAGCTATTGTGC
AACGAATACGATTTAGTCGTGGTTTCAAACGGCATTAATCACACCACGACTTATTACCGTGATTCCCTCA
AACCCAAAGTGGAATTTGGTAAAAACCGCTACATGTGGTACGGCACACCAAAAACATTTGATGCCATGAA
CTTGATCTTTAAGTCGCACTCAAAAGGCATTTTTGTCGCACACTCTTATAAATATTCAAGCACGATGAGC
ACATTCGTCGTCGAGTGCAGTGAAGAAACCTATCAAAAATCGGGGCTTGATGAAATGTCGCCGCAAGAAG
CAGAGAAATTCATCGCTTCTGTCTTTGAAAGTGAGTTAGACGGCAATCCGGTTATGGCGCAAGAAGGCTT
AAAATGGCGTAACTTTATGACGCTTAGCCATGAGAAAGCATATGACGGTAACGTTGCTCTGCTCGGTGAC
GCATTGCAGTCGGGTCACTTTTCAATCGGTCACGGTACGACCATGGCTGTGGTTGGCGCACAAATCTTGG
TTAAAGCCGTTTTCGATAACCCCGACAATGTTGAAGCTGCATTGGCTGACTTTAACCAGCACGTTATGCC
AATCATGCGCCTATTTGATCAACATGCAACCATCAGCCGCCTTTGGTTTGAAACGGTAGAAGACAGAATG
CACTTGTCTACGGGCGAAGTCGCTCAGAGCTTTGCTGAGCGCCGTGGCGAGCTCCCACCATTACCGGCAG
CTTTAGGCCAAGCGCTTGAAAGAGCCCTTGCCCGCGGAGACAAATAATATGGATCTGCAAAAACAAAAGC
ATCCCCCTAAGCTACCTACGCAGTGGAATAGCAGTTACATTTCATACTGGCAGCCAATGCAGCCGCAAGA
CCATATCACGTCTGGTTATTGCTGGTTTGATTACGCCAATAATGTCTGTCGAATAGATGGGTTGTTTAAC
CCTTGGTCGGAAGAAAAGACCGGTCATAGATTGTGGATGTCGGAGATCATGTACCCGGCAACCAATGAAT
CTTTTAAGTCCAAAATCGCTTATAGCCGTGCGCAAATGGATCAACAAAGCTCGTTTCAAGAGCAAGTATT
AAACGATGAGGTTGACCCCTGCCATGAGTTGATATTAATGCAAGATGTACTTGAGCTATGCAACGCCGAG
TTTATAGGCACCTGTGAAGTGATGGGCACTGAAGCGGATATTTGGCACTTTGAGCGTCCTAATAATAAGG
GACCAGCCACTTACTATTTCAAAGCGGATACCAATCAACTTTTGCGAATGGTTACAGGCGATCCACAAAA
AATGGCATCGGTACGGGATTTCCCCAATTTTAATACTCGAGAAATTGACCCTGAAATTTTTCAACCGACT
CCATTAAAACAACCTGAGTAAGCACTCGAGCACCACCACCACCACCACTGAGATCCGGCTGCTAACAAAG
CCCGAAAGGAAGCTGAGTTGGCTGCTGCCACCGCTGAGCAATAACTAGCATAACCCCTTGGGGCCTCTAA
ACGGGTCTTGAGGGGTTTTTTGCTGAAAGGAGGAACTATATCCGGATTGGCGAATGGGAGCTTTCCAGTC
GGGAAACCTGTCGTGAGGCTAGGTGGAGGCTCAGTGAGCTTTCCAGTCGGGAAACCTGTCGTGCCAGCTG
CATTAATGAATCGGCCAACGCGCGGGGAGAGGCGGTTTGCGTATTGGGCGCATGCATAAAAACTGTTGTA
ATTCATTAAGCATTCTGCCGACATGGAATCCATCACAAACGGCATGATGAACCTGAATCGCCAGCGGCAT
CAGCACCTTGTCGCCTTGCGTATAATATTTGCCCATGGACGCACACCGTGGAAACGGATGAAGGCACGAA
CCCAGTTGACATAAGCCTGTTCGGTTCGTAAACTGTAATGCAAGTAGCGTATGCGCTCACGCAACTGGTC
CAGAACCTTGACCGAACGCAGCGGTGGTAACGGCGCAGTGGCG
